>Addgene plasmid #135824 | D8_Ld_340400 | addgene full sequence | sequence record 273278 | Addgene NGS Result
GTGATGCGGTTTTGGCAGTACACCAATGGGCGTGGATAGCGGTTTGACTCACGGGGATTTCCAAGTCTCC
ACCCCATTGACGTCAATGGGAGTTTGTTTTGGCACCAAAATCAACGGGACTTTCCAAAATGTCGTAATAA
CCCCGCCCCGTTGACGCAAATGGGCGGTAGGCGTGTACGGTGGGAGGTCTATATAAGCAGAGCTCGTTTA
GTGAACCGTCAGATCCTCACTCTCTTCCGCATCGCTGTCTGCGAGGGCCAGCTGTTGGGCTCGCGGTTGA
GGACAAACTCTTCGCGGTCTTTCCAGTACTCTTGGATCGGAAACCCGTCGGCCTCCGAACGGTACTCCGC
CACCGAGGGACCTGAGCGAGTCCGCATCGACCGGATCGGAAAACCTCTCGAGAAAGGCGTCTAACCAGTC
ACAGTCGCAAGGTAGGCTGAGCACCGTGGCGGGCGGCAGCGGGTGGCGGTCGGGGTTGTTTCTGGCGGAG
GTGCTGCTGATGATGTAATTAAAGTAGGCGGTCTTGAGACGGCGGATGGTCGAGGTGAGGTGTGGCAGGC
TTGAGATCCAGCTGTTGGGGTGAGTACTCCCTCTCAAAAGCGGGCATTACTTCTGCGCTAAGATTGTCAG
TTTCCAAAAACGAGGAGGATTTGATATTCACCTGGCCCGATCTGGCCATACACTTGAGTGACAATGACAT
CCACTTTGCCTTTCTCTCCACAGGTGTCCACTCCCAGGTCCAAGTTTGCCACCATGGAGTTTCAGACCCA
GGTACTCATGTCCCTGCTGCTCTGCATGTCTGGTGCGGCCGCCACCCTGTCTGCCGTGGATCCTGATGCC
GGCGCTGACGCCAACGGCAGATCTAGCCCTGCCCCTGCCTCTGCCGTGGCCGGCGAGCACGTGACCGTGT
TCATGTGCGCCGGCAGCAGCGACTTCAGCGGCGTGCACGAGCTGGGCGGCCTGATGAAGGCCATGGAAGA
GACACAGGTGCTGAGCCTGAAGTACTGCCAGACCGCCCACCTGGGCTACATCAGACACGCCGATGGACAC
GCCGTGCGGAGCCTGGTGGTCACCACCGGCATCAACTACATCAGCAGCACCCTGTGCACCAGAAGCGTGC
TGAAGCTGCGGCGGCAGCGGGGCTACACCTACGACGCCATGGTGTTCATCGGCACCAGCGGCTTTAGCCC
CATGGTCGGAGGCTGGGACCCCACCAACACAAGCAGCTACGCCGCCAGCAAGGCCAGCGAGCAGGAAGCC
ATGATGAAGGGCGAAGCCGCCACAGCCGGCGTGGGAGCTGCTCCTCCTGCCCTGCCACTGAAAACCCTGC
AGCAGGTCCGAGAGGAACAGGCCGAGGAAGCCCAGCTGAGACAGGCCGCTGTGGACGGCGGCCAGCTGTT
TACCCTGCCTACCGCCAGCCAGCTGAACTTCGAGAACGCCCGGACCGGCGAACAGGTGGACTGGGACGGC
TGCAGCCCTAGAGTGCCCAGCGCCATCACACCCCTGAGCCTGGGCAGCGTGTGTGTGACCAGCACCGCCT
ACCTGATGGAAACCGGCTGCTGCACCGAGCGCGTGCGGCACAGCCAGTGCAGCAGACCCCACTGCACCAG
CTTCCGCAGCGAGCTGGGCTCCGTGACCAAGGTGTTCTTCACCAGCGACGCCCTGGCCCGGAAGATCGAG
GCCGCCTCTCACCACAAGGCCTGGCCCGCCATGCCCGAGATCGTGAAGAAAGGCCAGATGCGGTTCTGGG
CCACCAACGAGGCCGTGGAACCTGTGGGCGAGGGCGCCGATAGACACAGAGCCGCCCCTAGCGGCCCCAG
CTTCGTGACATGTGCCGAGGCCACCGGCAACACCATCAACACAGGCGCCGAGCGGGACTACCTGTGCAGA
GAGCACACCACCCAGGCCCTGGACATGGCCCAGTACAGACTGGCCGAGCTGCAGGACGGCAAGGCCGCTC
CTCAGGAACCCCCCCTGACCACCCAGAATGTGGCCTGCGTGCGGGCTATGGAATCCATGGGCTTTCTGCA
CAGCGTGGCCGAGGACAGCACCGCCAGAGACATCCCTGTGGCCGTCGTGCGGGGAGCCGCCAACTACGAC
ATGTACCCCATGAAGAAAGTGTACGTGCCCCCTGCCGTGTGGCGGAGCGCTCTGGTGGCTGGCAGACTGA
AGGTGTCCCCCAGAGTGGCCGCTGCCCTGAAGGCCGAAGAGGCCGCTGCTGCCAATGGCGAGGGGGCCCT
GAGAGAGAGCGCCATTGCCGCCTACACCTGGCACCAGAATGTGCACTTCATGAGCGAGGCCGAGCACCAG
GCCTTCGTGAACGCCAGCTTCCACTACGCCGTGGAAACCGCCACCTTCGTGCTGAGCAACTACTTCTTCG
GCGGCAGATGCTTCGCCAGCGCCAGCGGAGCCAGACCCGCCAGAAGCACCGAAGGCGCGCCCGGCAGCCT
GCACCACATCCTGGACGCCCAGAAGATGCTGTGGAACCACAGGGACAGGAACCTGCCTCCTCTGGCCCCT
CTGGGCCCCCACCACCATCACCACCATTGAGTCTAGACACGTGATTAATTAAGGATCCCCCGACCTCGAC
CTCTGGCTAATAAAGGAAATTTATTTTCATTGCAATAGTGTGTTGGAATTTTTTGTGTCTCTCACTCGGA
AGGACATATGGGAGGGCAAATCATTTGGTCGAGATCCCTCGGAGATCTCTAGCTAGAGGATCGATCCCCG
CCCCGGACGAACTAAACCTGACTACGACATCTCTGCCCCTTCTTCGCGGGGCAGTGCATGTAATCCCTTC
AGTTGGTTGGTACAACTTGCCAACTGGGCCCTGTTCCACATGTGACACGGGGGGGGACCAAACACAAAGG
GGTTCTCTGACTGTAGTTGACATCCTTATAAATGGATGTGCACATTTGCCAACACTGAGTGGCTTTCATC
CTGGAGCAGACTTTGCAGTCTGTGGACTGCAACACAACATTGCCTTTATGTGTAACTCTTGGCTGAAGCT
CTTACACCAATGCTGGGGGACATGTACCTCCCAGGGGCCCAGGAAGACTACGGGAGGCTACACCAACGTC
AATCAGAGGGGCCTGTGTAGCTACCGATAAGCGGACCCTCAAGAGGGCATTAGCAATAGTGTTTATAAGG
CCCCCTTGTTAACCCTAAACGGGTAGCATATGCTTCCCGGGTAGTAGTATATACTATCCAGACTAACCCT
AATTCAATAGCATATGTTACCCAACGGGAAGCATATGCTATCGAATTAGGGTTAGTAAAAGGGTCCTAAG
GAACAGCGATATCTCCCACCCCATGAGCTGTCACGGTTTTATTTACATGGGGTCAGGATTCCACGAGGGT
AGTGAACCATTTTAGTCACAAGGGCAGTGGCTGAAGATCAAGGAGCGGGCAGTGAACTCTCCTGAATCTT
CGCCTGCTTCTTCATTCTCCTTCGTTTAGCTAATAGAATAACTGCTGAGTTGTGAACAGTAAGGTGTATG
TGAGGTGCTCGAAAACAAGGTTTCAGGTGACGCCCCCAGAATAAAATTTGGACGGGGGGTTCAGTGGTGG
CATTGTGCTATGACACCAATATAACCCTCACAAACCCCTTGGGCAATAAATACTAGTGTAGGAATGAAAC
ATTCTGAATATCTTTAACAATAGAAATCCATGGGGTGGGGACAAGCCGTAAAGACTGGATGTCCATCTCA
CACGAATTTATGGCTATGGGCAACACATAATCCTAGTGCAATATGATACTGGGGTTATTAAGATGTGTCC
CAGGCAGGGACCAAGACAGGTGAACCATGTTGTTACACTCTATTTGTAACAAGGGGAAAGAGAGTGGACG
CCGACAGCAGCGGACTCCACTGGTTGTCTCTAACACCCCCGAAAATTAAACGGGGCTCCACGCCAATGGG
GCCCATAAACAAAGACAAGTGGCCACTCTTTTTTTTGAAATTGTGGAGTGGGGGCACGCGTCAGCCCCCA
CACGCCGCCCTGCGGTTTTGGACTGTAAAATAAGGGTGTAATAACTTGGCTGATTGTAACCCCGCTAACC
ACTGCGGTCAAACCACTTGCCCACAAAACCACTAATGGCACCCCGGGGAATACCTGCATAAGTAGGTGGG
CGGGCCAAGATAGGGGCGCGATTGCTGCGATCTGGAGGACAAATTACACACACTTGCGCCTGAGCGCCAA
GCACAGGGTTGTTGGTCCTCATATTCACGAGGTCGCTGAGAGCACGGTGGGCTAATGTTGCCATGGGTAG
CATATACTACCCAAATATCTGGATAGCATATGCTATCCTAATCTATATCTGGGTAGCATAGGCTATCCTA
ATCTATATCTGGGTAGCATATGCTATCCTAATCTATATCTGGGTAGTATATGCTATCCTAATTTATATCT
GGGTAGCATAGGCTATCCTAATCTATATCTGGGTAGCATATGCTATCCTAATCTATATCTGGGTAGTATA
TGCTATCCTAATCTGTATCCGGGTAGCATATGCTATCCTAATAGAGATTAGGGTAGTATATGCTATCCTA
ATTTATATCTGGGTAGCATATACTACCCAAATATCTGGATAGCATATGCTATCCTAATCTATATCTGGGT
AGCATATGCTATCCTAATCTATATCTGGGTAGCATAGGCTATCCTAATCTATATCTGGGTAGCATATGCT
ATCCTAATCTATATCTGGGTAGTATATGCTATCCTAATTTATATCTGGGTAGCATAGGCTATCCTAATCT
ATATCTGGGTAGCATATGCTATCCTAATCTATATCTGGGTAGTATATGCTATCCTAATCTGTATCCGGGT
AGCATATGCTATCCTCATGATAAGCTGTCAAACATGAGAATTTTCTTGAAGACGAAAGGGCCTCGTGATA
CGCCTATTTTTATAGGTTAATGTCATGATAATAATGGTTTCTTAGACGTCAGGTGGCACTTTTCGGGGAA
ATGTGCGCGGAACCCCTATTTGTTTATTTTTCTAAATACATTCAAATATGTATCCGCTCATGAGACAATA
ACCCTGATAAATGCTTCAATAATATTGAAAAAGGAAGAGTATGAGTATTCAACATTTCCGTGTCGCCCTT
ATTCCCTTTTTTGCGGCATTTTGCCTTCCTGTTTTTGCTCACCCAGAAACGCTGGTGAAAGTAAAAGATG
CTGAAGATCAGTTGGGTGCACGAGTGGGTTACATCGAACTGGATCTCAACAGCGGTAAGATCCTTGAGAG
TTTTCGCCCCGAAGAACGTTTTCCAATGATGAGCACTTTTAAAGTTCTGCTATGTGGCGCGGTATTATCC
CGTGTTGACGCCGGGCAAGAGCAACTCGGTCGCCGCATACACTATTCTCAGAATGACTTGGTTGAGTACT
CACCAGTCACAGAAAAGCATCTTACGGATGGCATGACAGTAAGAGAATTATGCAGTGCTGCCATAACCAT
GAGTGATAACACTGCGGCCAACTTACTTCTGACAACGATCGGAGGACCGAAGGAGCTAACCGCTTTTTTG
CACAACATGGGGGATCATGTAACTCGCCTTGATCGTTGGGAACCGGAGCTGAATGAAGCCATACCAAACG
ACGAGCGTGACACCACGATGCCTGCAGCAATGGCAACAACGTTGCGCAAACTATTAACTGGCGAACTACT
TACTCTAGCTTCCCGGCAACAATTAATAGACTGGATGGAGGCGGATAAAGTTGCAGGACCACTTCTGCGC
TCGGCCCTTCCGGCTGGCTGGTTTATTGCTGATAAATCTGGAGCCGGTGAGCGTGGGTCTCGCGGTATCA
TTGCAGCACTGGGGCCAGATGGTAAGCCCTCCCGTATCGTAGTTATCTACACGACGGGGAGTCAGGCAAC
TATGGATGAACGAAATAGACAGATCGCTGAGATAGGTGCCTCACTGATTAAGCATTGGTAACTGTCAGAC
CAAGTTTACTCATATATACTTTAGATTGATTTAAAACTTCATTTTTAATTTAAAAGGATCTAGGTGAAGA
TCCTTTTTGATAATCTCATGACCAAAATCCCTTAACGTGAGTTTTCGTTCCACTGAGCGTCAGACCCCGT
AGAAAAGATCAAAGGATCTTCTTGAGATCCTTTTTTTCTGCGCGTAATCTGCTGCTTGCAAACAAAAAAA
CCACCGCTACCAGCGGTGGTTTGTTTGCCGGATCAAGAGCTACCAACTCTTTTTCCGAAGGTAACTGGCT
TCAGCAGAGCGCAGATACCAAATACTGTTCTTCTAGTGTAGCCGTAGTTAGGCCACCACTTCAAGAACTC
TGTAGCACCGCCTACATACCTCGCTCTGCTAATCCTGTTACCAGTGGCTGCTGCCAGTGGCGATAAGTCG
TGTCTTACCGGGTTGGACTCAAGACGATAGTTACCGGATAAGGCGCAGCGGTCGGGCTGAACGGGGGGTT
CGTGCACACAGCCCAGCTTGGAGCGAACGACCTACACCGAACTGAGATACCTACAGCGTGAGCTATGAGA
AAGCGCCACGCTTCCCGAAGGGAGAAAGGCGGACAGGTATCCGGTAAGCGGCAGGGTCGGAACAGGAGAG
CGCACGAGGGAGCTTCCAGGGGGAAACGCCTGGTATCTTTATAGTCCTGTCGGGTTTCGCCACCTCTGAC
TTGAGCGTCGATTTTTGTGATGCTCGTCAGGGGGGCGGAGCCTATGGAAAAACGCCAGCAACGCGGCCTT
TTTACGGTTCCTGGCCTTTTGCTGGCCTTTTGCTCACATGTTCTTTCCTGCGTTATCCCCTGATTCTGTG
GATAACCGTATTACCGCCTTTGAGTGAGCTGATACCGCTCGCCGCAGCCGAACGACCGAGCGCAGCGAGT
CAGTGAGCGAGGAAGCGGAAGAGCGCCCAATACGCAAACCGCCTCTCCCCGCGCGTTGGCCGATTCATTA
ATGCAGCTGGCACGACAGGTTTCCCGACTGGAAAGCGGGCAGTGAGCGCAACGCAATTAATGTGAGTTAG
CTCACTCATTAGGCACCCCAGGCTTTACACTTTATGCTTCCGGCTCGTATGTTGTGTGGAATTGTGAGCG
GATAACAATTTCACACAGGAAACAGCTATGACCATGATTACGCCAAGCTCTAGCTAGAGGTCGACCAATT
CTCATGTTTGACAGCTTATCATCGCAGATCCGGGCAACGTTGTTGCCATTGCTGCAGGCGCAGAACTGGT
AGGTATGGAAGATCTATACATTGAATCAATATTGGCAATTAGCCATATTAGTCATTGGTTATATAGCATA
AATCAATATTGGCTATTGGCCATTGCATACGTTGTATCTATATCATAATATGTACATTTATATTGGCTCA
TGTCCAATATGACCGCCATGTTGACATTGATTATTGACTAGTTATTAATAGTAATCAATTACGGGGTCAT
TAGTTCATAGCCCATATATGGAGTTCCGCGTTACATAACTTACGGTAAATGGCCCGCCTGGCTGACCGCC
CAACGACCCCCGCCCATTGACGTCAATAATGACGTATGTTCCCATAGTAACGCCAATAGGGACTTTCCAT
TGACGTCAATGGGTGGAGTATTTACGGTAAACTGCCCACTTGGCAGTACATCAAGTGTATCATATGCCAA
GTCCGCCCCCTATTGACGTCAATGACGGTAAATGGCCCGCCTGGCATTATGCCCAGTACATGACCTTACG
GGACTTTCCTACTTGGCAGTACATCTACGTATTAGTCATCGCTATTACCATG
Features (pLannotate 1.2.2; 17 found; start..end, strand, type, name):
      2..201     +  promoter       CMV promoter: human cytomegalovirus (CMV) immediate early promoter
    269..307     +  misc_feature   Ad SA (fragment): adenovirus major late transcript splice acceptor (Friedrich and Soriano, 1991)
    340..549     -  CDS            PTP (fragment): TERM_ADE02 - Experimental evidence at protein level: Swiss-Prot protein existence level 1. Protein covalently bound to the viral DNA that acts as a primer for viral genomic replication by DNA strand displacement. Assembles on the viral origin of replication in an initiation complex with viral polymerase, DBP, host NFIA and host POU2F1/OCT1. During initiation, the polymerase covalently couples the first dCTP with Ser- 580 of pTP. The terminal protein stimulates the template activity over 20 fold compared to protein-free templates. Neo-synthesized viral genomes are linked to two preterminal prot
    580..669     +  intron         chimeric intron (fragment): chimera between introns from adenovirus and immunoglobulin heavy chain genes
    688..734     +  CDS            IgH signal sequence (fragment): signal sequence from the mouse immunoglobulin heavy chain variable region
   2599..2654    +  polyA_signal   β-globin poly(A) signal: rabbit β-globin polyadenylation signal (Gil and Proudfoot, 1987)
   3168..4849    -  rep_origin     oriP (fragment): Epstein-Barr virus oriP replication origin (Yates et al., 2000)
   4976..5080    +  promoter       AmpR promoter: bla
   5081..5941    +  CDS            AmpR: β-lactamase; bla; confers resistance to ampicillin, carbenicillin, and related antibiotics
   6112..6700    +  rep_origin     ori: high-copy-number ColE1/pMB1/pBR322/pUC origin of replication
   6883..6975    +  CDS            lacI (fragment): lac repressor; lacI; The lac repressor binds to the lac operator to inhibit transcription in E. coli. This inhibition can be relieved by adding lactose or isopropyl-β-D-thiogalactopyranoside (IPTG).
   6988..7009    +  protein_bind   CAP binding site: CAP binding activates transcription in the presence of cAMP. E. coli catabolite activator protein
   7024..7054    +  promoter       lac promoter: promoter for the E. coli lac operon
   7062..7078    +  protein_bind   lac operator: The lac repressor binds to the lac operator to inhibit transcription in E. coli. This inhibition can be relieved by adding lactose or isopropyl-β-D-thiogalactopyranoside (IPTG). lac repressor encoded by lacI
   7148..7164    +  promoter       tet promoter (fragment): E. coli promoter for tetracycline efflux protein gene
   7174..7199    -  CDS            bla(M) (fragment): β-lactamase lacking the signal sequence; bla(M); allows cytosolic expression of β-lactamase
   7373..7752    +  enhancer       CMV enhancer: human cytomegalovirus immediate early enhancer
