[The description below was written by a language model from this plasmid's Addgene catalogue record and pLannotate feature annotations shown in this document.]
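Description:
D8_Ld_340400 is a mammalian expression plasmid built on the pTT3 backbone for producing the extracellular domain of a Leishmania donovani protein as a soluble, secreted recombinant product. The insert (about 1.6 kb) encodes the ectodomain of LDPBK_340400, annotated only as a hypothetical protein of unknown function. It carries a C-terminal biotinylation sequence and a His tag, which would allow enzymatic biotinylation for capture on streptavidin and purification by metal affinity. The 7,752 nt sequenced record matches the sum of the stated backbone and insert sizes.

Transcription is driven by the human CMV immediate-early enhancer and promoter, which span the numbering origin of the circular map. Downstream lie adenovirus-derived leader and splice elements, including a splice acceptor and a chimeric intron fragment. The reverse-strand hit to adenoviral preterminal protein in this region is most likely an annotation artefact of that leader sequence rather than an expressed gene. A fragment of the mouse immunoglobulin heavy chain signal sequence sits just before the unannotated stretch that evidently holds the Leishmania insert and its tags, which suggests that an exogenous leader directs the protein into the secretory pathway. A rabbit β-globin polyadenylation signal terminates the transcript. An Epstein-Barr virus oriP fragment permits episomal maintenance in cells expressing EBNA1, a typical feature of high-yield transient expression systems. No mammalian selection marker is annotated.

In E. coli the plasmid is maintained through a high-copy ColE1/pUC origin and selected with ampicillin via β-lactamase. The lac promoter/operator, lacI, tet promoter and bla(M) fragments are backbone remnants. The construct comes from a systematic study of L. donovani cell surface and secreted proteins.
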