Addgene plasmid #135824: D8_Ld_340400
Purpose: Expression of Leishmania donovani ectodomain in mammalian cells
Depositing lab: Gavin Wright. Depositing organization: Wellcome Sanger Institute. Publication: Systematic identification of genes encoding cell surface and secreted proteins that are essential for in vitro growth and infection in Leishmania donovani. Roberts AJ, Ong HB, Clare S, Brandt C, Harcourt K, Franssen SU, Cotton JA, Muller-Sienerth N, Wright GJ. PLoS Pathog. 2022 Feb 24;18(2):e1010364. doi: 10.1371/journal.ppat.1010364. eCollection 2022 Feb. PubMed 35202447.
Backbone
  Vector backbone: pTT3
  Backbone manufacturer: Yves Durocher, NRC
  Backbone size w/o insert (bp): 6132
  Vector type: Mammalian Expression
Growth in bacteria
  Bacterial resistance: Ampicillin, 100 μg/mL
  Growth temperature: 37°C
  Growth strain: DH5alpha
  Copy number: High Copy
Gene/Insert
  Gene/Insert name: hypothetical protein, unknown function (alt name: LDPBK_340400)
  Species: Leishmania donovani
  Insert size (bp): 1620
  Tag / fusion protein: biotinylation sequence and His tag (C terminal on insert)
  Cloning method: Unknown
Terms and licenses: Academic/Nonprofit Terms; Industry Terms: Not Available to Industry
How to cite: D8_Ld_340400 was a gift from Gavin Wright (Addgene plasmid # 135824 ; http://n2t.net/addgene:135824 ; RRID:Addgene_135824)
